>Addgene plasmid #160578 | pUPD2 PhiC31 integrase (GB1496) | addgene full sequence | sequence record 322084 | Addgene NGS Result
AATGGACACGTATGCCGGCGCTTATGATAGACAATCAAGAGAAAGAGAGAACTCTTCTGCCGCCTCTCCA
GCTACACAGAGATCTGCCAACGAGGATAAAGCTGCTGATTTACAAAGAGAGGTAGAGAGAGATGGGGGTA
GGTTTAGATTTGTGGGTCATTTCTCTGAGGCTCCTGGTACATCAGCCTTTGGTACTGCTGAACGGCCTGA
ATTTGAAAGAATATTAAATGAGTGTCGGGCCGGTCGACTAAATATGATAATAGTTTATGATGTATCTAGG
TTCAGTAGACTCAAAGTTATGGATGCAATTCCGATCGTGAGCGAGCTACTTGCACTCGGTGTTACTATCG
TAAGTACACAAGAAGGTGTATTCAGGCAGGGTAATGTGATGGACCTTATACACCTTATTATGCGACTCGA
CGCTAGCCATAAAGAGTCATCACTGAAGAGTGCTAAAATCTTGGACACCAAGAACCTGCAAAGGGAGCTT
GGAGGCTATGTAGGAGGAAAAGCTCCGTATGGTTTCGAACTCGTGAGTGAGACAAAAGAGATTACCAGAA
ATGGTAGGATGGTGAACGTGGTTATTAATAAGCTAGCTCATAGCACAACCCCTCTCACAGGGCCTTTTGA
GTTCGAACCTGACGTTATTAGATGGTGGTGGAGAGAGATCAAAACTCACAAACATCTTCCATTTAAGCCA
GGTAGCCAGGCTGCTATCCACCCTGGATCTATCACTGGGCTTTGTAAAAGGATGGATGCTGACGCAGTGC
CAACTCGAGGGGAAACAATCGGTAAGAAGACTGCATCTTCCGCTTGGGATCCCGCTACAGTTATGAGAAT
CCTTCGGGATCCGCGTATTGCTGGATTCGCCGCAGAAGTCATTTATAAGAAAAAACCTGATGGTACTCCT
ACTACAAAAATCGAAGGTTATAGGATCCAAAGGGATCCTATTACTTTGCGTCCAGTTGAATTAGACTGTG
GACCGATCATCGAACCTGCCGAGTGGTACGAGTTGCAGGCCTGGCTTGATGGTAGAGGGCGTGGAAAGGG
TTTATCTCGGGGACAGGCAATTTTGTCAGCAATGGATAAGCTTTATTGTGAGTGTGGGGCTGTTATGACA
TCAAAACGTGGAGAAGAGTCAATCAAGGATTCTTACAGGTGCAGACGTCGTAAAGTGGTGGACCCTTCTG
CTCCAGGACAGCATGAGGGTACATGCAACGTTTCTATGGCTGCTCTTGATAAATTTGTGGCCGAACGTAT
TTTCAACAAGATTAGACACGCTGAAGGGGATGAGGAAACTTTAGCTCTTCTTTGGGAGGCTGCCCGGCGT
TTTGGTAAGCTAACAGAGGCACCAGAAAAAAGTGGCGAAAGAGCTAATTTGGTAGCCGAAAGAGCAGACG
CCTTGAATGCATTGGAAGAACTTTACGAAGATAGGGCTGCCGGAGCATATGATGGACCAGTTGGTCGGAA
GCATTTCAGGAAGCAACAAGCTGCACTAACTTTGAGACAGCAAGGCGCAGAGGAGCGACTCGCAGAGCTT
GAGGCCGCCGAGGCCCCAAAGCTTCCACTCGATCAATGGTTTCCTGAGGATGCCGACGCTGATCCTACAG
GTCCAAAGAGCTGGTGGGGAAGAGCTAGCGTAGACGATAAGAGAGTGTTTGTGGGTCTATTTGTTGACAA
GATTGTAGTTACTAAGTCCACTACGGGTCGAGGACAGGGCACTCCCATCGAAAAGAGAGCCAGTATTACC
TGGGCAAAGCCTCCAACCGATGATGATGAAGACGATGCACAAGATGGTACCGAGGATGTGGCAGCACCAA
AAAAAAAGAGGAAGGTGTAAGCTTTGAGACCACTCATCGCGACTAGTAGCGGCCGCTGCAGTCCGGCAAA
AAAGGGCAAGGTGTCACCACCCTGCCCTTTTTCTTTAAAACCGAAAAGATTACTTCGCGTTATGCAGGCT
TCCTCGCTCACTGACTCGCTGCGCTCGGTCGTTCGGCTGCGGCGAGCGGTATCAGCTCACTCAAAGGCGG
TAATACGGTTATCCACAGAATCAGGGGATAACGCAGGAAAGAACATGTGAGCAAAAGGCCAGCAAAAGGC
CAGGAACCGTAAAAAGGCCGCGTTGCTGGCGTTTTTCCACAGGCTCCGCCCCCCTGACGAGCATCACAAA
AATCGACGCTCAAGTCAGAGGTGGCGAAACCCGACAGGACTATAAAGATACCAGGCGTTTCCCCCTGGAA
GCTCCCTCGTGCGCTCTCCTGTTCCGACCCTGCCGCTTACCGGATACCTGTCCGCCTTTCTCCCTTCGGG
AAGCGTGGCGCTTTCTCATAGCTCACGCTGTAGGTATCTCAGTTCGGTGTAGGTCGTTCGCTCCAAGCTG
GGCTGTGTGCACGAACCCCCCGTTCAGCCCGACCGCTGCGCCTTATCCGGTAACTATCGTCTTGAGTCCA
ACCCGGTAAGACACGACTTATCGCCACTGGCAGCAGCCACTGGTAACAGGATTAGCAGAGCGAGGTATGT
AGGCGGTGCTACAGAGTTCTTGAAGTGGTGGCCTAACTACGGCTACACTAGAAGAACAGTATTTGGTATC
TGCGCTCTGCTGAAGCCAGTTACCTTCGGAAAAAGAGTTGGTAGCTCTTGATCCGGCAAACAAACCACCG
CTGGTAGCGGTGGTTTTTTTGTTTGCAAGCAGCAGATTACGCGCAGAAAAAAAGGATCTCAAGAAGATCC
TTTGATCTTTTCTACGGGGTCTGACGCTCAGTGGAACGAAAACTCACGTTAAGGGATTTTGGTCATGAGA
TTATCAAAAAGGATCTTCACCTAGATCCTTTTAAATTAAAAATGAAGTTTTAAATCAATCTAAAGTATAT
ATGAGTAAACTTGGTCTGACAGCTCGAGGCTTGGATTCTCACCAATAAAAAACGCCCGGCGGCAACCGAG
CGTTCTGAACAAATCCAGATGGAGTTCTGAGGTCATTACTGGATCTATCAACAGGAGTCCAAGCGAGCTC
GATATCAAATTACGCCCCGCCCTGCCACTCGTCGCAGTACTGTTGTAATTCATTAAGCATTCTGCCGACA
TGGAAGCCATCACAAACGGCATGATGAACCTGAATCGCCAGCGGCATCAGCACCTTGTCGCCTTGCGTAT
AATATTTGCCCATGGTGAAAACGGGGGCGAAGAAGTTGTCCATATTGGCCACGTTTAAATCAAAACTGGT
GAAACTCACCCAGGGATTGGCTGATACGAAAAACATATTCTCAATAAACCCTTTAGGGAAATAGGCCAGG
TTTTCACCGTAACACGCCACATCTTGCGAATATATGTGTAGAAACTGCCGGAAATCGTCGTGGTATTCAC
TCCAGAGTGATGAAAACGTTTCAGTTTGCTCATGGAAAACGGTGTAACAAGGGTGAACACTATCCCATAT
CACCAGCTCACCGTCTTTCATTGCCATACGAAATTCCGGATGAGCATTCATCAGGCGGGCAAGAATGTGA
ATAAAGGCCGGATAAAACTTGTGCTTATTTTTCTTTACGGTCTTTAAAAAGGCCGTAATATCCAGCTGAA
CGGTCTGGTTATAGGTACATTGAGCAACTGACTGAAATGCCTCAAAATGTTCTTTACGATGCCATTGGGA
TATATCAACGGTGGTATATCCAGTGATTTTTTTCTCCATTTTAGCTTCCTTAGCTCCTGAAAATCTCGAT
AACTCAAAAAATACGCCCGGTAGTGATCTTATTTCATTATGGTGAAAGTTGGAACCTCTTACGTGCCCGA
TCAACTCGAGTGCCACCTGACGTCTAAGAAACCATTATTATCATGACATTAACCTATAAAAATAGGCGTA
TCACGAGGCAGAATTTCAGATAAAAAAAATCCTTAGCTTTCGCTAAGGATGATTTCTGGAATTCGCGGCC
GCTTCTAGAGCGATGAGTGGTCTCG
Features (pLannotate 1.2.2; 8 found; start..end, strand, type, name):
   1862..1881    +  misc_feature   BioBrick suffix: universal suffix for all parts
   1882..1939    +  terminator     his operon terminator: This putative transcriptin terminator from the E. coli his operon has a 2-bp deletion introduced during synthesis. Its efficiency has not been determined.
   2134..2722    -  rep_origin     ori: high-copy-number ColE1/pMB1/pBR322/pUC origin of replication
   2905..2999    -  terminator     lambda t0 terminator: transcription terminator from phage lambda
   3023..3679    -  CDS            cat: CAT_ECOLX - Experimental evidence at protein level: Swiss-Prot protein existence level 1. This enzyme is an effector of chloramphenicol resistance in bacteria. From Escherichia coli. This protein is used as a marker in many commonly used cloning vectors, such as pACYC184.
   3680..3777    -  promoter       cat promoter: promoter of the E. coli cat gene encoding chloramphenicol acetyltransferase
   3863..3906    -  terminator     bacterial terminator: putative bacterial transcription terminator
   3909..3930    +  misc_feature   BioBrick prefix: BioBrick prefix for parts that do not start with "ATG"
