[The description below was written by a language model from this plasmid's Addgene catalogue record and pLannotate feature annotations shown in this document.]
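Description:
pUPD2 PhiC31 integrase (GB1496) is a GoldenBraid "level 0" part plasmid that stores the complete coding sequence of the Streptomyces phage PhiC31 integrase as a domesticated, reusable DNA part. The backbone, pUPD2, is a small synthetic-biology entry vector derived from the BioBrick assembly plasmid pSB1C3. The feature table reflects that ancestry, showing BioBrick prefix and suffix remnants flanking the cloning position. It also shows a high-copy ColE1/pUC-type origin for propagation in E. coli, and a chloramphenicol acetyltransferase gene with its native cat promoter and a lambda t0 terminator for chloramphenicol selection. Additional bacterial terminators, including a his operon terminator, insulate the insert region from surrounding transcription.

The insert is recorded as about 1.84 kb in a 3,945 nt plasmid and was cloned through BsmBI sites that were destroyed in the process. Internal BsaI and BsmBI sites were removed so that the part tolerates Type IIS assembly, and it can be released with BsaI for GoldenBraid assembly into transcriptional units. The automated annotation does not label the integrase itself; the unannotated stretch preceding the BioBrick suffix corresponds in size to the insert. No promoter or terminator for expressing the integrase is annotated, consistent with a CDS-only part that must be combined with regulatory parts in downstream assemblies. The catalogue species field lists Escherichia virus ΦX174, which conflicts with the stated Streptomyces phage PhiC31 origin and appears to be an entry error.

PhiC31 integrase is a serine recombinase that catalyses unidirectional recombination between attP and attB sites. The associated publication indicates that this part was used to build an integrase-based memory switch for plant synthetic biology.
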