Addgene plasmid #160578: pUPD2 PhiC31 integrase (GB1496)
Purpose: Streptomyces phage PhiC31 integrase, complete CDS
Depositing lab: Diego Orzaez. Depositing organization: Agencia Estatal Consejo Superior de Investigaciones Científicas, M.P. Publication: A memory switch for plant synthetic biology based on the phage varphiC31 integration system. Bernabe-Orts JM, Quijano-Rubio A, Vazquez-Vilar M, Mancheno-Bonillo J, Moles-Casas V, Selma S, Gianoglio S, Granell A, Orzaez D. Nucleic Acids Res. 2020 Apr 6;48(6):3379-3394. doi: 10.1093/nar/gkaa104. PubMed 32083668.
Backbone
  Vector backbone: pUPD2
  Backbone manufacturer: self-made; derived from the BioBrick assembly plasmid pSB1C3
  Vector type: Synthetic Biology
Growth in bacteria
  Bacterial resistance: Chloramphenicol, 25 μg/mL
  Growth temperature: 37°C
  Growth strain: DH5alpha
  Copy number: High Copy
Gene/Insert
  Gene/Insert name: PhiC31
  Species: Escherichia virus ΦX174
  Insert size (bp): 1844
  Mutation: BsaI and BsmBI sites removed
  Cloning method: Restriction Enzyme; 5′ cloning site BsmBI (destroyed during cloning); 3′ cloning site BsmBI (destroyed during cloning)
  Sequencing primers: 5′ gctttcgctaaggatgatttctgg; 3′ cagggtggtgacaccttgcc
Terms and licenses: Academic/Nonprofit Terms; Industry Terms: Not Available to Industry
Depositor comments: Compatible with GoldenBraid; insert can be released with BsaI
How to cite: pUPD2 PhiC31 integrase (GB1496) was a gift from Diego Orzaez (Addgene plasmid # 160578 ; http://n2t.net/addgene:160578 ; RRID:Addgene_160578)
